Addgene plasmid #142616: TFORF0410
Purpose: Lentiviral vector for overexpressing transcription factor ORFs with unique 24-bp barcodes. Barcodes facilitate identification of transcription factors in pooled screens.
Depositing lab: Feng Zhang. Depositing organization: Broad Institute. Publication: A transcription factor atlas of directed differentiation. Joung J, Ma S, Tay T, Geiger-Schuller KR, Kirchgatterer PC, Verdine VK, Guo B, Arias-Garcia MA, Allen WE, Singh A, Kuksenko O, Abudayyeh OO, Gootenberg JS, Fu Z, Macrae RK, Buenrostro JD, Regev A, Zhang F. Cell. 2023 Jan 5;186(1):209-229.e26. doi: 10.1016/j.cell.2022.11.026. PubMed 36608654.
Backbone
  Vector backbone: pLX_TRC317
  Backbone manufacturer: Broad Institute Genetic Perturbation Platform
  Backbone size w/o insert (bp): 8264
  Vector type: Mammalian Expression, Lentiviral
  Selectable markers: Puromycin
Growth in bacteria
  Bacterial resistance: Ampicillin, 100 μg/mL
  Growth temperature: 37°C
  Growth strain: NEB Stable
  Copy number: High Copy
Gene/Insert
  Gene/Insert name: CTCFL
  Species: H. sapiens (human)
  Insert size (bp): 1001
  Entrez Gene: CTCFL (a.k.a. BORIS, CT27, CTCF-T, HMGB1L1, dJ579F20.2)
  Promoter: EF1a
  Cloning method: Unknown
  Sequencing primers: 5′ GGGTGGAGACTGAAGTTAGGCCAG; 3′ CACATAGCGTAAAAGGAGCAACATAG
Terms and licenses: Academic/Nonprofit Terms; Industry Terms: Not Available to Industry
Depositor comments: NM_001269055,ENST00000608903 . The transcription factor ORF portion of this plasmid was synthesized by Genewiz. Please test multiple small colonies in case of plasmid recombination. To make this collection available in a timely manner, a portion of this collection was not fully sequenced by Addgene. If an Addgene verified full plasmid sequence is not available, please contact us prior to placing an order to request the full sequence.
How to cite: TFORF0410 was a gift from Feng Zhang (Addgene plasmid # 142616 ; http://n2t.net/addgene:142616 ; RRID:Addgene_142616)
