[The description below was written by a language model from this plasmid's Addgene catalogue record and pLannotate feature annotations shown in this document.]
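Description:
TFORF0410 is a lentiviral mammalian expression plasmid built on the pLX_TRC317 backbone that carries a human CTCFL (BORIS) open reading frame, one member of a barcoded transcription factor ORF collection. It is propagated in E. coli through a high-copy ColE1/pUC-type origin with ampicillin selection from the β-lactamase gene. An f1 origin and remnants of a lac/T7/T3 cloning region are also annotated in the bacterial portion. The depositor notes that the plasmid may recombine, a common concern for LTR-containing vectors.

The viral portion has a third-generation, self-inactivating layout. An RSV promoter drives a truncated HIV-1 5' LTR, followed by the Ψ packaging signal with a gag fragment, the Rev response element, a cPPT/CTS element, WPRE and a ΔU3 3' LTR, with an SV40 polyadenylation signal downstream. Within the proviral region, an SV40 early promoter drives puromycin N-acetyltransferase for selection of transduced cells. A separate EF-1α promoter drives the CTCFL ORF, with WPRE positioned to enhance transcript expression. The insert is listed at about 1 kb and corresponds to a specific transcript isoform, which fits the annotation software matching only part of the full-length CTCFL protein. CTCFL is a testis-specific DNA-binding protein involved in insulator function and imprinting.

According to the record, each construct in the collection carries a unique 24-bp barcode. The barcode is not separately annotated in the feature table, so its position cannot be stated. It allows the overexpressed factor to be identified in pooled screens, such as screens for transcription factors that direct cell differentiation.
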