Features (pLannotate 1.2.2; 31 found; start..end, strand, type, name):
      5..231     +  promoter       RSV promoter: Rous sarcoma virus enhancer/promoter
    232..412     +  LTR            5' LTR (truncated): truncated 5' long terminal repeat (LTR) from HIV-1
    459..584     +  misc_feature   HIV-1 Ψ: packaging signal of human immunodeficiency virus type 1
    568..931     +  CDS            HIV-1 gag (fragment): gag protein from human immunodeficiency virus 1; gag
   1077..1310    +  misc_feature   RRE: The Rev response element (RRE) of HIV-1 allows for Rev-dependent mRNA export from the nucleus to the cytoplasm.
   1687..1713    +  CDS            Rev (fragment): human immunodeficiency virus 1 (HIV-1) Rev protein; rev; enhances nuclear export of unspliced and incompletely spliced viral mRNAs
   1720..1743    +  promoter       SV40 promoter (fragment): SV40 early promoter
   1744..1815    +  promoter       SV40 promoter (fragment): SV40 enhancer and early promoter
   1839..1974    +  rep_origin     SV40 ori: SV40 origin of replication
   2020..2616    +  CDS            PuroR (fragment): puromycin N-acetyltransferase; pac from Streptomyces; confers resistance to puromycin
   2665..2782    +  misc_feature   cPPT/CTS: central polypurine tract and central termination sequence of HIV-1
   2847..2913    +  CDS            small t antigen (fragment): SV40 (simian virus 40) small t antigen
   2920..4098    +  promoter       EF-1α promoter: strong constitutive promoter for human elongation factor EF-1α
   4115..5005    +  CDS            CTCFL (fragment): CTCFL_HUMAN - Also known as BORIS. Experimental evidence at protein level: Swiss-Prot protein existence level 1. Testis-specific DNA binding protein responsible for insulator function, nuclear architecture and transcriptional control, which probably acts by recruiting epigenetic chromatin modifiers. Plays a key role in gene imprinting in male germline, by participating in the establishment of differential methylation at the IGF2/H19 imprinted control region (ICR). Directly binds the unmethylated H19 ICR and recruits the PRMT7 methyltransferase, leading to methylate histone H4 'Arg-3' to form H
   5027..5080    +  promoter       U6 promoter (fragment): RNA polymerase III promoter for human U6 snRNA
   5122..5710    +  misc_feature   WPRE: woodchuck hepatitis virus posttranscriptional regulatory element
   5761..5780    +  misc_feature   cPPT/CTS (fragment): central polypurine tract and central termination sequence of HIV-1
   5782..6015    +  LTR            3' LTR (ΔU3): self-inactivating 3' long terminal repeat (LTR) from HIV-1
   6093..6214    +  polyA_signal   SV40 poly(A) signal: SV40 polyadenylation signal
   6254..6389    +  rep_origin     SV40 ori: SV40 origin of replication
   6410..6428    -  promoter       T7 promoter: promoter for bacteriophage T7 RNA polymerase
   6436..6591    +  CDS            lacZα (fragment): LacZα fragment of β-galactosidase; lacZ fragment
   6596..7024    +  rep_origin     f1 ori (sequence partly withheld): f1 bacteriophage origin of replication; arrow indicates direction of (+) strand synthesis
   7077..7181    +  promoter       AmpR promoter: bla
   7182..8042    +  CDS            AmpR: β-lactamase; bla; confers resistance to ampicillin, carbenicillin, and related antibiotics
   8213..8801    +  rep_origin     ori: high-copy-number ColE1/pMB1/pBR322/pUC origin of replication
   8984..9076    +  CDS            lacI (fragment): lac repressor; lacI; The lac repressor binds to the lac operator to inhibit transcription in E. coli. This inhibition can be relieved by adding lactose or isopropyl-β-D-thiogalactopyranoside (IPTG).
   9089..9110    +  protein_bind   CAP binding site: CAP binding activates transcription in the presence of cAMP. E. coli catabolite activator protein
   9125..9155    +  promoter       lac promoter: promoter for the E. coli lac operon
   9163..9179    +  protein_bind   lac operator: The lac repressor binds to the lac operator to inhibit transcription in E. coli. This inhibition can be relieved by adding lactose or isopropyl-β-D-thiogalactopyranoside (IPTG). lac repressor encoded by lacI
   9224..9242    +  promoter       T3 promoter: promoter for bacteriophage T3 RNA polymerase
>Addgene plasmid #142616 | TFORF0410 | addgene full sequence | sequence record 396004 | Addgene NGS Result
TTAATGTAGTCTTATGCAATACTCTTGTAGTCTTGCAACATGGTAACGATGAGTTAGCAACATGCCTTAC
AAGGAGAGAAAAAGCACCGTGCATGCCGATTGGTGGAAGTAAGGTGGTACGATCGTGCCTTATTAGGAAG
GCAACAGACGGGTCTGACATGGATTGGACGAACCACTGAATTGCCGCATTGCAGAGATATTGTATTTAAG
TGCCTAGCTCGATACATAAACGGGTCTCTCTGGTTAGACCAGATCTGAGCCTGGGAGCTCTCTGGCTAAC
TAGGGAACCCACTGCTTAAGCCTCAATAAAGCTTGCCTTGAGTGCTTCAAGTAGTGTGTGCCCGTCTGTT
GTGTGACTCTGGTAACTAGAGATCCCTCAGACCCTTTTAGTCAGTGTGGAAAATCTCTAGCAGTGGCGCC
CGAACAGGGACTTGAAAGCGAAAGGGAAACCAGAGGAGCTCTCTCGACGCAGGACTCGGCTTGCTGAAGC
GCGCACGGCAAGAGGCGAGGGGCGGCGACTGGTGAGTACGCCAAAAATTTTGACTAGCGGAGGCTAGAAG
GAGAGAGATGGGTGCGAGAGCGTCAGTATTAAGCGGGGGAGAATTAGATCGCGATGGGAAAAAATTCGGT
TAAGGCCAGGGGGAAAGAAAAAATATAAATTAAAACATATAGTATGGGCAAGCAGGGAGCTAGAACGATT
CGCAGTTAATCCTGGCCTGTTAGAAACATCAGAAGGCTGTAGACAAATACTGGGACAGCTACAACCATCC
CTTCAGACAGGATCAGAAGAACTTAGATCATTATATAATACAGTAGCAACCCTCTATTGTGTGCATCAAA
GGATAGAGATAAAAGACACCAAGGAAGCTTTAGACAAGATAGAGGAAGAGCAAAACAAAAGTAAGACCAC
CGCACAGCAAGCGGCCGCTGATCTTCAGACCTGGAGGAGGAGATATGAGGGACAATTGGAGAAGTGAATT
ATATAAATATAAAGTAGTAAAAATTGAACCATTAGGAGTAGCACCCACCAAGGCAAAGAGAAGAGTGGTG
CAGAGAGAAAAAAGAGCAGTGGGAATAGGAGCTTTGTTCCTTGGGTTCTTGGGAGCAGCAGGAAGCACTA
TGGGCGCAGCGTCAATGACGCTGACGGTACAGGCCAGACAATTATTGTCTGGTATAGTGCAGCAGCAGAA
CAATTTGCTGAGGGCTATTGAGGCGCAACAGCATCTGTTGCAACTCACAGTCTGGGGCATCAAGCAGCTC
CAGGCAAGAATCCTGGCTGTGGAAAGATACCTAAAGGATCAACAGCTCCTGGGGATTTGGGGTTGCTCTG
GAAAACTCATTTGCACCACTGCTGTGCCTTGGAATGCTAGTTGGAGTAATAAATCTCTGGAACAGATTTG
GAATCACACGACCTGGATGGAGTGGGACAGAGAAATTAACAATTACACAAGCTTAATACACTCCTTAATT
GAAGAATCGCAAAACCAGCAAGAAAAGAATGAACAAGAATTATTGGAATTAGATAAATGGGCAAGTTTGT
GGAATTGGTTTAACATAACAAATTGGCTGTGGTATATAAAATTATTCATAATGATAGTAGGAGGCTTGGT
AGGTTTAAGAATAGTTTTTGCTGTACTTTCTATAGTGAATAGAGTTAGGCAGGGATATTCACCATTATCG
TTTCAGACCCACCTCCCAACCCCGAGGGGACCCATGCATTGCATCTCAATTAGTCAGCAACCAGGTGTGG
AAAGTCCCCAGGCTCCCCAGCAGGCAGAAGTATGCAAAGCATGCGTCTCAATTAGTCAGCAACCATAGTC
CCGCCCCTAACTCCGCCCATCCCGCCCCTAACTCCGCCCAGTTCCGCCCATTCTCCGCCCCATGGCTGAC
TAATTTTTTTTATTTATGCAGAGGCCGAGGCCGCCTCGGCCTCTGAGCTATTCCAGAAGTAGTGAGGAGG
CTTTTTTGGAGGCCTAGGCTTTTGCAAAAAGCTTTCTAGAGGTACCACCGGAGCTTACCATGACCGAGTA
CAAGCCCACGGTGCGCCTCGCCACCCGCGACGACGTCCCCAGGGCCGTACGCACCCTCGCCGCCGCGTTC
GCCGACTACCCCGCCACGCGCCACACCGTCGATCCGGACCGCCACATCGAGCGGGTCACCGAGCTGCAAG
AACTCTTCCTCACGCGCGTCGGGCTCGACATCGGCAAGGTGTGGGTCGCGGACGACGGCGCCGCCGTGGC
GGTCTGGACCACGCCGGAGAGCGTCGAAGCGGGGGCGGTGTTCGCCGAGATCGGCCCGCGCATGGCCGAG
TTGAGCGGTTCCCGGCTGGCCGCGCAGCAACAGATGGAAGGCCTCCTGGCGCCGCACCGGCCCAAGGAGC
CCGCGTGGTTCCTGGCCACCGTCGGCGTCTCGCCCGACCACCAGGGCAAGGGTCTGGGCAGCGCCGTCGT
GCTCCCCGGAGTGGAGGCGGCCGAGCGCGCCGGGGTGCCCGCCTTCCTGGAGACCTCCGCGCCCCGCAAC
CTCCCCTTCTACGAGCGGCTCGGCTTCACCGTCACCGCCGACGTCGAGGTGCCCGAAGGACCGCGCACCT
GGTGCATGACCCGCAAGCCCGGTGCCAGTTAACGAATTCTAGATCTTGAGACAAATGGCAGTATTCATCC
ACAATTTTAAAAGAAAAGGGGGGATTGGGGGGTACAGTGCAGGGGAAAGAATAGTAGACATAATAGCAAC
AGACATACAAACTAAAGAATTACAAAAACAAATTACAAAAATTCAAAATTTTCGGGTTTATTACAGGGAC
AGCAGAGATCCACTTTGGCGCCGGCTCGAGGCCTGCAGGTGCAAAGATGGATAAAGTTTTAAACAGAGAG
GAATCTTTGCAGCTAATGGACCTTCTAGGTCTTGAAAGGAGTGGGAATTGGCTCCGGTGCCCGTCAGTGG
GCAGAGCGCACATCGCCCACAGTCCCCGAGAAGTTGGGGGGAGGGGTCGGCAATTGAACCGGTGCCTAGA
GAAGGTGGCGCGGGGTAAACTGGGAAAGTGATGTCGTGTACTGGCTCCGCCTTTTTCCCGAGGGTGGGGG
AGAACCGTATATAAGTGCAGTAGTCGCCGTGAACGTTCTTTTTCGCAACGGGTTTGCCGCCAGAACACAG
GTAAGTGCCGTGTGTGGTTCCCGCGGGCCTGGCCTCTTTACGGGTTATGGCCCTTGCGTGCCTTGAATTA
CTTCCACCTGGCTGCAGTACGTGATTCTTGATCCCGAGCTTCGGGTTGGAAGTGGGTGGGAGAGTTCGAG
GCCTTGCGCTTAAGGAGCCCCTTCGCCTCGTGCTTGAGTTGAGGCCTGGCCTGGGCGCTGGGGCCGCCGC
GTGCGAATCTGGTGGCACCTTCGCGCCTGTCTCGCTGCTTTCGATAAGTCTCTAGCCATTTAAAATTTTT
GATGACCTGCTGCGACGCTTTTTTTCTGGCAAGATAGTCTTGTAAATGCGGGCCAAGATCTGCACACTGG
TATTTCGGTTTTTGGGGCCGCGGGCGGCGACGGGGCCCGTGCGTCCCAGCGCACATGTTCGGCGAGGCGG
GGCCTGCGAGCGCGGCCACCGAGAATCGGACGGGGGTAGTCTCAAGCTGGCCGGCCTGCTCTGGTGCCTG
GCCTCGCGCCGCCGTGTATCGCCCCGCCCTGGGCGGCAAGGCTGGCCCGGTCGGCACCAGTTGCGTGAGC
GGAAAGATGGCCGCTTCCCGGCCCTGCTGCAGGGAGCTCAAAATGGAGGACGCGGCGCTCGGGAGAGCGG
GCGGGTGAGTCACCCACACAAAGGAAAAGGGCCTTTCCGTCCTCAGCCGTCGCTTCATGTGACTCCACGG
AGTACCGGGCGCCGTCCAGGCACCTCGATTAGTTCTCGAGCTTTTGGAGTACGTCGTCTTTAGGTTGGGG
GGAGGGGTTTTATGCGATGGAGTTTCCCCACACTGAGTGGGTGGAGACTGAAGTTAGGCCAGCTTGGCAC
TTGATGTAATTCTCCTTGGAATTTGCCCTTTTTGAGTTTGGATCTTGGTTCATTCTCAAGCCTCAGACAG
TGGTTCAAAGTTTTTTTCTTCCATTTCAGGTGTCGTGAGGCTAGCACCGCCACCATGTTCACCTCTTCTA
GAATGTCAAGTTTTAATCGTCATATGAAAACTCACACCAGTGAGAAGCCTCACCTGTGTCACCTCTGCCT
GAAAACCTTCCGTACGGTCACTCTGCTGCGGAACCATGTTAACACCCACACAGGAACCAGGCCCTACAAG
TGTAACGACTGCAACATGGCATTTGTCACCAGTGGAGAACTCGTCCGACACAGGCGCTATAAACATACTC
ATGAGAAACCCTTTAAATGTTCCATGTGCAAGTATGCCAGTGTGGAGGCAAGTAAATTGAAGCGCCATGT
CCGATCCCACACTGGGGAGCGCCCCTTTCAGTGTTGCCAGTGCAGCTATGCCAGCAGAGATACCTACAAG
CTGAAACGCCACATGAGAACGCACTCAGGTGAGAAGCCTTACGAATGCCACATCTGCCACACCCGCTTCA
CCCAGAGCGGGACCATGAAAATACATATTCTGCAGAAACACGGCGAAAATGTCCCCAAATACCAGTGTCC
CCATTGTGCCACCATCATTGCACGGAAAAGCGACCTACGTGTGCATATGCGCAACTTGCATGCTTACAGC
GCTGCAGAGCTGAAATGCCGCTACTGTTCTGCTGTCTTCCATGAACGCTATGCCCTCATTCAGCACCAGA
AAACTCATAAGAATGAGAAGAGGTTCAAGTGCAAACACTGCAGTTATGCCTGCAAGCAGGAACGTCATAT
GACCGCTCACATTCGTACCCACACTGGAGAGAAACCATTCACCTGCCTTTCTTGCAATAAATGTTTCCGA
CAGAAGCAACTTCTAAACGCTCACTTCAGGAAATACCACGATGCAAATTTCATCCCGACTGTTTACAAAT
GCTCCAAGTGTGGCAAAGGCTTTTCCCGCTGGGTGTTGTATTAGTAATGAACTAGTCCGTAACTTGAAAG
TATTTCGATTTCTTGGCTTTATATATCTTGTGGAAAGGACGAGATAGTCAGAATTTCCAGCCGTTAACGC
GTTAAGTCGACAATCAACCTCTGGATTACAAAATTTGTGAAAGATTGACTGGTATTCTTAACTATGTTGC
TCCTTTTACGCTATGTGGATACGCTGCTTTAATGCCTTTGTATCATGCTATTGCTTCCCGTATGGCTTTC
ATTTTCTCCTCCTTGTATAAATCCTGGTTGCTGTCTCTTTATGAGGAGTTGTGGCCCGTTGTCAGGCAAC
GTGGCGTGGTGTGCACTGTGTTTGCTGACGCAACCCCCACTGGTTGGGGCATTGCCACCACCTGTCAGCT
CCTTTCCGGGACTTTCGCTTTCCCCCTCCCTATTGCCACGGCGGAACTCATCGCCGCCTGCCTTGCCCGC
TGCTGGACAGGGGCTCGGCTGTTGGGCACTGACAATTCCGTGGTGTTGTCGGGGAAATCATCGTCCTTTC
CTTGGCTGCTCGCCTGTGTTGCCACCTGGATTCTGCGCGGGACGTCCTTCTGCTACGTCCCTTCGGCCCT
CAATCCAGCGGACCTTCCTTCCCGCGGCCTGCTGCCGGCTCTGCGGCCTCTTCCGCGTCTTCGCCTTCGC
CCTCAGACGAGTCGGATCTCCCTTTGGGCCGCCTCCCCGCGTCGACTTTAAGACCAATGACTTACAAGGC
AGCTGTAGATCTTAGCCACTTTTTAAAAGAAAAGGGGGGACTGGAAGGGCTAATTCACTCCCAACGAAGA
CAAGATCTGCTTTTTGCTTGTACTGGGTCTCTCTGGTTAGACCAGATCTGAGCCTGGGAGCTCTCTGGCT
AACTAGGGAACCCACTGCTTAAGCCTCAATAAAGCTTGCCTTGAGTGCTTCAAGTAGTGTGTGCCCGTCT
GTTGTGTGACTCTGGTAACTAGAGATCCCTCAGACCCTTTTAGTCAGTGTGGAAAATCTCTAGCAGTACG
TATAGTAGTTCATGTCATCTTATTATTCAGTATTTATAACTTGCAAAGAAATGAATATCAGAGAGTGAGA
GGAACTTGTTTATTGCAGCTTATAATGGTTACAAATAAAGCAATAGCATCACAAATTTCACAAATAAAGC
ATTTTTTTCACTGCATTCTAGTTGTGGTTTGTCCAAACTCATCAATGTATCTTATCATGTCTGGCTCTAG
CTATCCCGCCCCTAACTCCGCCCATCCCGCCCCTAACTCCGCCCAGTTCCGCCCATTCTCCGCCCCATGG
CTGACTAATTTTTTTTATTTATGCAGAGGCCGAGGCCGCCTCGGCCTCTGAGCTATTCCAGAAGTAGTGA
GGAGGCTTTTTTGGAGGCCTAGGGACGTACCCAATTCGCCCTATAGTGAGTCGTATTACGCGCGCTCACT
GGCCGTCGTTTTACAACGTCGTGACTGGGAAAACCCTGGCGTTACCCAACTTAATCGCCTTGCAGCACAT
CCCCCTTTCGCCAGCTGGCGTAATAGCGAAGAGGCCCGCACCGATCGCCCTTCCCAACAGTTGCGCAGCC
TGAATGGCGAATGGG
[124 nt withheld, positions 6596-6719]
C
[91 nt withheld, positions 6721-6811]
A
[49 nt withheld, positions 6813-6861]
CCTTTGACGTTGGAGTCCACGTTCTTT
[37 nt withheld, positions 6889-6925]
ACCCTATCTCGGTCTATTCTTTTGATTTATAAGGGATTTTGCCGATTTCGGCCTATTGGTTAAAAAATGA
GCTGATTTAACAAAAATTTAACGCGAATTTTAACAAAATATTAACGCTTACAATTTAGGTGGCACTTTTC
GGGGAAATGTGCGCGGAACCCCTATTTGTTTATTTTTCTAAATACATTCAAATATGTATCCGCTCATGAG
ACAATAACCCTGATAAATGCTTCAATAATATTGAAAAAGGAAGAGTATGAGTATTCAACATTTCCGTGTC
GCCCTTATTCCCTTTTTTGCGGCATTTTGCCTTCCTGTTTTTGCTCACCCAGAAACGCTGGTGAAAGTAA
AAGATGCTGAAGATCAGTTGGGTGCACGAGTGGGTTACATCGAACTGGATCTCAACAGCGGTAAGATCCT
TGAGAGTTTTCGCCCCGAAGAACGTTTTCCAATGATGAGCACTTTTAAAGTTCTGCTATGTGGCGCGGTA
TTATCCCGTATTGACGCCGGGCAAGAGCAACTCGGTCGCCGCATACACTATTCTCAGAATGACTTGGTTG
AGTACTCACCAGTCACAGAAAAGCATCTTACGGATGGCATGACAGTAAGAGAATTATGCAGTGCTGCCAT
AACCATGAGTGATAACACTGCGGCCAACTTACTTCTGACAACGATCGGAGGACCGAAGGAGCTAACCGCT
TTTTTGCACAACATGGGGGATCATGTAACTCGCCTTGATCGTTGGGAACCGGAGCTGAATGAAGCCATAC
CAAACGACGAGCGTGACACCACGATGCCTGTAGCAATGGCAACAACGTTGCGCAAACTATTAACTGGCGA
ACTACTTACTCTAGCTTCCCGGCAACAATTAATAGACTGGATGGAGGCGGATAAAGTTGCAGGACCACTT
CTGCGCTCGGCCCTTCCGGCTGGCTGGTTTATTGCTGATAAATCTGGAGCCGGTGAGCGTGGGTCTCGCG
GTATCATTGCAGCACTGGGGCCAGATGGTAAGCCCTCCCGTATCGTAGTTATCTACACGACGGGGAGTCA
GGCAACTATGGATGAACGAAATAGACAGATCGCTGAGATAGGTGCCTCACTGATTAAGCATTGGTAACTG
TCAGACCAAGTTTACTCATATATACTTTAGATTGATTTAAAACTTCATTTTTAATTTAAAAGGATCTAGG
TGAAGATCCTTTTTGATAATCTCATGACCAAAATCCCTTAACGTGAGTTTTCGTTCCACTGAGCGTCAGA
CCCCGTAGAAAAGATCAAAGGATCTTCTTGAGATCCTTTTTTTCTGCGCGTAATCTGCTGCTTGCAAACA
AAAAAACCACCGCTACCAGCGGTGGTTTGTTTGCCGGATCAAGAGCTACCAACTCTTTTTCCGAAGGTAA
CTGGCTTCAGCAGAGCGCAGATACCAAATACTGTTCTTCTAGTGTAGCCGTAGTTAGGCCACCACTTCAA
GAACTCTGTAGCACCGCCTACATACCTCGCTCTGCTAATCCTGTTACCAGTGGCTGCTGCCAGTGGCGAT
AAGTCGTGTCTTACCGGGTTGGACTCAAGACGATAGTTACCGGATAAGGCGCAGCGGTCGGGCTGAACGG
GGGGTTCGTGCACACAGCCCAGCTTGGAGCGAACGACCTACACCGAACTGAGATACCTACAGCGTGAGCT
ATGAGAAAGCGCCACGCTTCCCGAAGGGAGAAAGGCGGACAGGTATCCGGTAAGCGGCAGGGTCGGAACA
GGAGAGCGCACGAGGGAGCTTCCAGGGGGAAACGCCTGGTATCTTTATAGTCCTGTCGGGTTTCGCCACC
TCTGACTTGAGCGTCGATTTTTGTGATGCTCGTCAGGGGGGCGGAGCCTATGGAAAAACGCCAGCAACGC
GGCCTTTTTACGGTTCCTGGCCTTTTGCTGGCCTTTTGCTCACATGTTCTTTCCTGCGTTATCCCCTGAT
TCTGTGGATAACCGTATTACCGCCTTTGAGTGAGCTGATACCGCTCGCCGCAGCCGAACGACCGAGCGCA
GCGAGTCAGTGAGCGAGGAAGCGGAAGAGCGCCCAATACGCAAACCGCCTCTCCCCGCGCGTTGGCCGAT
TCATTAATGCAGCTGGCACGACAGGTTTCCCGACTGGAAAGCGGGCAGTGAGCGCAACGCAATTAATGTG
AGTTAGCTCACTCATTAGGCACCCCAGGCTTTACACTTTATGCTTCCGGCTCGTATGTTGTGTGGAATTG
TGAGCGGATAACAATTTCACACAGGAAACAGCTATGACCATGATTACGCCAAGCGCGCAATTAACCCTCA
CTAAAGGGAACAAAAGCTGGAGCTGCAAGC
