>Addgene plasmid #142616 | TFORF0410 | depositor partial sequence | sequence record 279986 | Insert
ACCGCCACCATGTTCACCTCTTCTAGAATGTCAAGTTTTAATCGTCATATGAAAACTCACACCAGTGAGA
AGCCTCACCTGTGTCACCTCTGCCTGAAAACCTTCCGTACGGTCACTCTGCTGCGGAACCATGTTAACAC
CCACACAGGAACCAGGCCCTACAAGTGTAACGACTGCAACATGGCATTTGTCACCAGTGGAGAACTCGTC
CGACACAGGCGCTATAAACATACTCATGAGAAACCCTTTAAATGTTCCATGTGCAAGTATGCCAGTGTGG
AGGCAAGTAAATTGAAGCGCCATGTCCGATCCCACACTGGGGAGCGCCCCTTTCAGTGTTGCCAGTGCAG
CTATGCCAGCAGAGATACCTACAAGCTGAAACGCCACATGAGAACGCACTCAGGTGAGAAGCCTTACGAA
TGCCACATCTGCCACACCCGCTTCACCCAGAGCGGGACCATGAAAATACATATTCTGCAGAAACACGGCG
AAAATGTCCCCAAATACCAGTGTCCCCATTGTGCCACCATCATTGCACGGAAAAGCGACCTACGTGTGCA
TATGCGCAACTTGCATGCTTACAGCGCTGCAGAGCTGAAATGCCGCTACTGTTCTGCTGTCTTCCATGAA
CGCTATGCCCTCATTCAGCACCAGAAAACTCATAAGAATGAGAAGAGGTTCAAGTGCAAACACTGCAGTT
ATGCCTGCAAGCAGGAACGTCATATGACCGCTCACATTCGTACCCACACTGGAGAGAAACCATTCACCTG
CCTTTCTTGCAATAAATGTTTCCGACAGAAGCAACTTCTAAACGCTCACTTCAGGAAATACCACGATGCA
AATTTCATCCCGACTGTTTACAAATGCTCCAAGTGTGGCAAAGGCTTTTCCCGCTGGGTGTTGTATTAGT
AATGAACTAGTCCGTAACTTGAAAGTATTTCGATTTCTTGGCTTTATATATCTTGTGGAAAGGACGAGAT
AGTCAGAATTTCCAGCCGTTA
