>Addgene plasmid #142616 | TFORF0410 | depositor partial sequence | sequence record 279987 | Barcode
GATAGTCAGAATTTCCAGCCGTTA
